>Addgene plasmid #53471 | pUASp YFP Rab9 DN | addgene partial sequence | sequence record 86691 | EGFP-C 5'-CATGGTCCTGCTGGAGTTCGTG-3'
GACGAGCTGTACAAGTCCGGACTCAGATCTCGAGCTCAAGCTTCGAATTCTGCAGTCGACGGTACCGCGG
GCCCGGGATCATCAACAAGTTTGTACAAAAAAGCAGGCTTAATGACGAACATGCGGCCGCCGCAGAAGTC
CAAGCTGCTGAAGGTCGTCATACTGGGCGACGGAGGCGTTGGCAAGAACGCCCTGCTCACCCGATTCGTC
ACCAATCGCTACGAGGAGAACAACTTCCACACCATCGGCGTGGAGTTCATGAACAAGGACATAGTCGTCG
ACGGGGAGCGCTACACTCTGCAGATATGGGACACCGCTGGCCAGGAGCGATTCCGGGCTCTACGCACCCC
GTTCTACAGAGGATCGGACATCTGTCTGCTCTGCTACGCACTCGACGACCGGGACAGCTTGAAGGGATTG
GGTGTGTGGCGCAATGAGTTCCTCAACTACGCAGATGTGGACCAGGACAAGTTTCCATTCATCGTGGTGG
GAAATAAGAACGACATTCCGGCGCAGAAGCGACAGGTGAACTCCGACGCAGTGCAGCAGTGGTGCGCGGA
GCAGAAGGTGGCCTGCCACATCGAGACGTCATCGAAGGCGGCCACCAATGTGACGGATGCGTTCGTCCTT
GGCCTTCGCCAGTGGCGGCACATGGAGTGCGTGGCCGAGGCGGAACTGCGCCAGCACGGCGACACCATTG
ACCTCACCCGCCCCATTCGCCTGGTGCAGCGGCGCATCTGTTGCACAGGCGGAGGAGGCCGTGGCGGCGG
CGGAGGGCAGGATGCGGATGGCGATGATGCCGCCATGCACAGTCCGGGCAAAA
