[The description below was written by a language model from this plasmid's Addgene catalogue record.]
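Description:
pUASp YFP Rab9 DN is an insect expression plasmid built on the pUASp backbone, a Drosophila vector designed for GAL4-responsive transgene expression. It is propagated in standard E. coli cloning strains under ampicillin selection; the record does not give the copy number or origin of replication, and no feature table is available to confirm other backbone elements such as transformation markers or transposon ends.

The insert is the Drosophila melanogaster Rab9 gene (CG9994), introduced by Gateway recombination so that it is fused in frame downstream of a YFP tag supplied by the backbone, giving an N-terminally YFP-tagged small GTPase. The coding sequence carries an S26N substitution. In Rab and other Ras-family GTPases, this kind of serine-to-asparagine change in the nucleotide-binding region generally favours the GDP-bound, inactive state, consistent with the "DN" (dominant negative) label in the name. The depositor also notes several additional amino-acid differences in this clone (A34T, S140N, G207R and V211G), described as SNPs, which users should bear in mind when interpreting results.

Expression is listed as GAL4-driven, meaning the fusion is transcribed only where a GAL4 driver is present. This allows tissue- or stage-specific expression in flies through the binary GAL4/UAS system. The plasmid belongs to a collection of tagged Drosophila Rab constructs, and it is suited to visualising the localisation of the mutant protein by YFP fluorescence and to perturbing Rab9-dependent membrane trafficking in chosen cell types.
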