Addgene plasmid #53471: pUASp YFP Rab9 DN
Depositing lab: Matthew Scott. Depositing organization: Stanford University. Publication: Thirty-one flavors of Drosophila rab proteins. Zhang J, Schulze KL, Hiesinger PR, Suyama K, Wang S, Fish M, Acar M, Hoskins RA, Bellen HJ, Scott MP. Genetics. 2007 Jun;176(2):1307-22. Epub 2007 Apr 3. 10.1534/genetics.106.066761 PubMed 17409086.
Backbone
  Vector backbone: pUASp
  Vector type: Insect Expression
Growth in bacteria
  Bacterial resistance: Ampicillin, 100 μg/mL
  Growth temperature: 37°C
  Growth strain: DH5alpha
  Copy number: Unknown
Gene/Insert
  Gene/Insert name: Rab9
  Species: D. melanogaster (fly)
  Mutation: S26N
  Entrez Gene: Rab9 (a.k.a. Dmel_CG9994, 146494_at, CG9994, DmRab9, Dmel\CG9994, rab9)
  Promoter: GAL4
  Tag / fusion protein: YFP (N terminal on backbone)
  Cloning method: Gateway Cloning
  Sequencing primers: 5′ EGFP-C; 3′ pUASp-3 (5'-AGGTTTAACCAGGGGATGCT-3')
Terms and licenses: Academic/Nonprofit Terms; Industry Terms: Not Available to Industry
Depositor comments: This construct contains several SNPs - A34T, S140N, G207R, and V211G.
How to cite: pUASp YFP Rab9 DN was a gift from Matthew Scott (Addgene plasmid # 53471 ; http://n2t.net/addgene:53471 ; RRID:Addgene_53471)
